>Addgene plasmid #147349 | pAc5.1B-lambdaN-HA-DmeEF1A_R | depositor full sequence | sequence record 289796 | Full Sequence
CTTCAAGGAATTAATTCTATATTCTAAAAACACAAATGATACTTCTAAAAAAAATCATGAATGGCATCAA
CTCTGAATCAAATCTTTGCAGATGCACCTACTTCTCATTTCCACTGTCACATCATTTTTCCAGATCTCGC
TGCCTGTTATGTGGCCCACAAACCAAGACACGTTTTATGGCCATTAAAGCTGGCTGATCGTCGCCAAACA
CCAAATACATATCAATATGTACATTCGAGAAAGAAGCGATCAAAGAAGCGTCTTCGGGCGAGTAGGAGAA
TGCGGAGGAGAAGGAGAACGAGCTGATCTAGTATCTCTCCACAATCCAATGCCAACTGACCAACTGGCCA
TATTCGGAGCAATTTGAAGCCAATTTCCATCGCCTGGCGATCGCTCCATTCTTGGCTATATGTTTTTCAC
CGTTCCCGGGGCCATTTTCAAAGACTCGTCGGTAAGATAAGATTGTGTCACTCGCTGTCTCTCTTCATTT
GTCGAAGAATGCTGAGGAATTTCGCGATGACGTCGGCGAGTATTTTGAAGAATGAGAATAATTTGTATTT
ATACGAAAATCAGTTAGTGGAATTTTCTACAAAAACATGTTATCTATAGATAATTTTGTTGCAAAATATG
TTGACTATGACAAAGATTGTATGTATATACCTTTAATGTATTCTCATTTTCTTATGTATTTATAATGGCA
ATGATGATACTGATGATATTTTAAGATGATGCCAGACCACAGGCTGATTTCTGCGTCTTTTGCCGAACGC
AGTGCATGTGCGGTTGTTGTTTTTTGGAATAGTTTCAATTTTCGGACTGTCCGCTTTGATTTCAGTTTCT
TGGCTTATTCAAAAAGCAAAGTAAAGCCAAAAAAGCGAGATGGCAATACCAAATGCGGCAAAACGGTAGT
GGAAGGAAAGGGGTGCGGGGCAGCGGAAGGAAGGGTGGGGCGGGGCGTGGCGGGGTCTGTGGCTGGGCGC
GACGTCACCGACGTTGGAGCCACTCCTTTGACCATGTGTGCGTGTGTGTATTATTCGTGTCTCGCCACTC
GCCGGTTGTTTTTTTCTTTTTATCTCGCTCTCTCTAGCGCCATCTCGTACGCATGCTCAACGCACCGCAT
GTTGCCGTGTCCTTTATGCGTCATTTTGGCTCGAAATAGGCAATTATTTAAACAAAGATTAGTCAACGAA
AACGCTAAAATAAATAAGTCTACAATATGGTTACTTATTGCCATGTGTGTGCAGCCAACGATAGCAACAA
AAGCAACAACACAGTGGCTTTCCCTCTTTCACTTTTTGTTTGCAAGCGCGTGCGAGCAAGACGGCACGAC
CGGCAAACGCAATTACGCTGACAAAGAGCAGACGAAGTTTTGGCCGAAAAACATCAAGGCGCCTGATACG
AATGCATTTGCAATAACAATTGCGATATTTAATATTGTTTATGAAGCTGTTTGACTTCAAAACACACAAA
AAAAAAAATAAAACAAATTATTTGAAAGAGAATTAGGAATCGGACAGCTTATCGTTACGGGCTAACAGCA
CACCGAGACGAAATAGCTTACCTGACGTCACAGCCTCTGGAAGAACTGCCGCCAAGCAGAGAGAGAGAGA
AAAAGAGGGAGAGCAGCTTAGACCGCATGTGCTTGTGTGTGAGGCGTCTCTCTCTTCGTCTCCTGTTTGC
GCAAACGCATAGACTGCACTGAGAAAATCGATTACCTATTTTTTATGAATGAATATTTGCACTATTACTA
TTCAAAACTATTAAGATAGCAATCACATTCAATAGCCAAATACTATACCACCTGAGCGATGCAACGAAAT
GATCAATTTGAGCAAAAATGCTGCATATTTAGGACGGCATCATTATAGAAATGCTTCTTGCTGTGTACTT
TTCTCTCGTCTGGCAGCTGTTTCGCCGTTATTGTTAAAACCGGCTTAAGTTAGGTGTGTTTTCTACGACT
AGTGATGCCCCTACTAGAAGATGTGTGTTGCACAAATGTCCCTGAATAACCAATTTGAAGTGCAGATAGC
AGTAAACGTAAGCTAATATGAATATTATTTAACTGTAATGTTTTAATATCGCTGGACATTACTAATAAAC
CCACTATAAACACATGTACATATGTATGTTTTGGCATACAATGAGTAGTTGGGGAAAAAATGTGTAAAAG
CACCGTGACCATCACAGCATAAAGATAACCAGCTGAAGTATCGAATATGAGTAACCCCCAAATTGAATCA
CATGCCGCAACTGATAGGACCCATGGAAGTACACTCTTCATGGCGATATACAAGACACACACAAGCACGA
ACACCCAGTTGCGGAGGAAATTCTCCGTAAATGAAAACCCAATCGGCGAACAATTCATACCCATATATGG
TAAAAGTTTTGAACGCGACTTGAGAGCGGAGAGCATTGCGGCTGATAAGGTTTTAGCGCTAAGCGGGCTT
TATAAAACGGGCTGCGGGACCAGTTTTCATATCACTACCGTTTGAGTTCTTGTGCTGTGTGGATACTCCT
CCCGACACAAAGCCGCTCCATCAGCCAGCAGTCGTCTAATCCAGAGACCCCGGATCGGGGTACCAACATG
GACGCACAAACACGACGACGTGAGCGTCGCGCTGAGAAACAAGCTCAATGGAAAGCTGCAAACGGTGGAT
CTCCTCCACATATGGCTTACCCATACGATGTTCCAGATTACGCTCCTCCAAGCTTCATGGGCAAGGAAAA
GATTCACATTAACATTGTCGTGATCGGACACGTCGATTCCGGTAAGTCGACCACCACCGGACACTTGATC
TACAAGTGCGGTGGTATCGACAAGCGTACCATCGAGAAGTTCGAGAAGGAGGCCCAGGAGATGGGAAAGG
GATCCTTCAAGTACGCCTGGGTTTTGGATAAGTTGAAGGCTGAGCGCGAGCGTGGTATCACCATCGATAT
CGCCCTGTGGAAGTTCGAAACTGCCAAGTACTACGTGACCATCATTGATGCCCCCGGACACAGGGATTTC
ATCAAGAACATGATCACTGGTACCTCGCAGGCCGATTGCGCCGTGCTGATTGTCGCCGCCGGAACCGGAG
AATTCGAGGCAGGTATCTCGAAGAACGGCCAGACCCGCGAGCACGCCCTGCTCGCCTTCACCCTGGGTGT
GAAGCAGCTGATCGTTGGTGTGAACAAGATGGACTCCTCCGAGCCACCATACAGCGAGGCCCGTTATGAG
GAAATCAAGAAGGAAGTGTCCTCTTACATCAAGAAGATCGGCTACAACCCAGCCGCCGTTGCCTTCGTGC
CCATTTCCGGATGGCACGGCGACAACATGTTGGAACCCTCTACCAACATGCCCTGGTTCAAGGGATGGAA
GGTGGAGCGCAAGGAGGGTAACGCTGACGGCAAGACCCTGATCGATGCCCTCGATGCCATCCTTCCCCCA
GCCCGTCCCACCGACAAGGCCCTGCGTCTGCCCCTGCAGGATGTGTACAAAATTGGCGGTATTGGAACAG
TACCCGTGGGTCGTGTGGAGACTGGTGTGCTGAAGCCCGGTACCGTTGTGGTCTTCGCCCCTGCTAACAT
CACCACTGAGGTCAAGTCCGTGGAGATGCACCACGAGGCCCTGCAGGAGGCCGTTCCCGGAGACAACGTT
GGCTTCAACGTCAAGAACGTGTCCGTGAAGGAGCTGCGTCGTGGCTACGTTGCCGGTGACTCCAAGGCTA
ACCCCCCCAAGGGAGCCGCCGACTTCACCGCCCAGGTCATCGTGCTGAACCACCCCGGTCAGATTGCCAA
CGGCTACACCCCCGTGTTGGATTGCCACACCGCTCACATTGCTTGCAAGTTCGCTGAGATCAAGGAGAAG
GTCGACCGTCGTTCCGGCAAGACCACCGAGGAGAACCCCAAGTTCATCAAGTCTGGCGATGCTGCCATCG
TCAACCTGGTGCCCTCTAAGCCCCTGTGCGTGGAGGCCTTCCAGGAGTTCCCCCCTCTGGGTCGCTTCGC
TGTGCGTGACATGAGGCAGACCGTGGCTGTCGGTGTCATTAAGGCTGTCAACTTCAAGGATGCCTCCGGT
GGCAAGGTCACCAAGGCCGCCGAGAAGGCCACCAAGGGCAAGAAGTAGGCGGCCGCTCGAGTCTAGAGGG
CCCGCGGTTCGAAGGTAAGCCTATCCCTAACCCTCTCCTCGGTCTCGATTCTACGCGTACCGGTCATCAT
CACCATCACCATTGAGTTTAAACCCGCTGATCAGCCTCGACTGTGCCTTCTAAGGCCTGAGCTCGCTGAT
CAGCCTCGATCGAGGATCCAGACATGATAAGATACATTGATGAGTTTGGACAAACCACAACTAGAATGCA
GTGAAAAAAATGCTTTATTTGTGAAATTTGTGATGCTATTGCTTTATTTGTAACCATTATAAGCTGCAAT
AAACAAGTTAACAACAACAATTGCATTCATTTTATGTTTCAGGTTCAGGGGGAGGTGTGGGAGGTTTTTT
AAAGCAAGTAAAACCTCTACAAATGTGGTATGGCTGATTATGATCAGTCGACCGATGCCCTTGAGAGCCT
TCAACCCAGTCAGCTCCTTCCGGTGGGCGCGGGGCATGACTATCGTCGCCGCACTTATGACTGTCTTCTT
TATCATGCAACTCGTAGGACAGGTGCCGGCAGCGCTCTGGGTCATTTTCGGCGAGGACCGCTTTCGCTGG
AGCGCGACGATGATCGGCCTGTCGCTTGCGGTATTCGGAATCTTGCACGCCCTCGCTCAAGCCTTCGTCA
CTGGTCCCGCCACCAAACGTTTCGGCGAGAAGCAGGCCATTATCGCCGGCATGGCGGCCGACGCGCTGGG
CTACGTCTTGCTGGCGTTCGCGACGCGAGGCTGGATGGCCTTCCCCATTATGATTCTTCTCGCTTCCGGC
GGCATCGGGATGCCCGCGTTGCAGGCCATGCTGTCCAGGCAGGTAGATGACGACCATCAGGGACAGCTTC
AAGGATCGCTCGCGGCTCTTACCAGCCAGCAAAAGGCCAGGAACCGTAAAAAGGCCGCGTTGCTGGCGTT
TTTCCATAGGCTCCGCCCCCCTGACGAGCATCACAAAAATCGACGCTCAAGTCAGAGGTGGCGAAACCCG
ACAGGACTATAAAGATACCAGGCGTTTCCCCCTGGAAGCTCCCTCGTGCGCTCTCCTGTTCCGACCCTGC
CGCTTACCGGATACCTGTCCGCCTTTCTCCCTTCGGGAAGCGTGGCGCTTTCTCAATGCTCACGCTGTAG
GTATCTCAGTTCGGTGTAGGTCGTTCGCTCCAAGCTGGGCTGTGTGCACGAACCCCCCGTTCAGCCCGAC
CGCTGCGCCTTATCCGGTAACTATCGTCTTGAGTCCAACCCGGTAAGACACGACTTATCGCCACTGGCAG
CAGCCACTGGTAACAGGATTAGCAGAGCGAGGTATGTAGGCGGTGCTACAGAGTTCTTGAAGTGGTGGCC
TAACTACGGCTACACTAGAAGGACAGTATTTGGTATCTGCGCTCTGCTGAAGCCAGTTACCTTCGGAAAA
AGAGTTGGTAGCTCTTGATCCGGCAAACAAACCACCGCTGGTAGCGGTGGTTTTTTTGTTTGCAAGCAGC
AGATTACGCGCAGAAAAAAAGGATCTCAAGAAGATCCTTTGATCTTTTCTACGGGGTCTGACGCTCAGTG
GAACGAAAACTCACGTTAAGGGATTTTGGTCATGAGATTATCAAAAAGGATCTTCACCTAGATCCTTTTA
AATTAAAAATGAAGTTTTAAATCAATCTAAAGTATATATGAGTAAACTTGGTCTGACAGTTACCAATGCT
TAATCAGTGAGGCACCTATCTCAGCGATCTGTCTATTTCGTTCATCCATAGTTGCCTGACTCCCCGTCGT
GTAGATAACTACGATACGGGAGGGCTTACCATCTGGCCCCAGTGCTGCAATGATACCGCGAGACCCACGC
TCACCGGCTCCAGATTTATCAGCAATAAACCAGCCAGCCGGAAGGGCCGAGCGCAGAAGTGGTCCTGCAA
CTTTATCCGCCTCCATCCAGTCTATTAATTGTTGCCGGGAAGCTAGAGTAAGTAGTTCGCCAGTTAATAG
TTTGCGCAACGTTGTTGCCATTGCTGCAGGCATCGTGGTGTCACGCTCGTCGTTTGGTATGGCTTCATTC
AGCTCCGGTTCCCAACGATCAAGGCGAGTTACATGATCCCCCATGTTGTGCAAAAAAGCGGTTAGCTCCT
TCGGTCCTCCGATCGTTGTCAGAAGTAAGTTGGCCGCAGTGTTATCACTCATGGTTATGGCAGCACTGCA
TAATTCTCTTACTGTCATGCCATCCGTAAGATGCTTTTCTGTGACTGGTGAGTACTCAACCAAGTCATTC
TGAGAATAGTGTATGCGGCGACCGAGTTGCTCTTGCCCGGCGTCAACACGGGATAATACCGCGCCACATA
GCAGAACTTTAAAAGTGCTCATCATTGGAAAACGTTCTTCGGGGCGAAAACTCTCAAGGATCTTACCGCT
GTTGAGATCCAGTTCGATGTAACCCACTCGTGCACCCAACTGATCTTCAGCATCTTTTACTTTCACCAGC
GTTTCTGGGTGAGCAAAAACAGGAAGGCAAAATGCCGCAAAAAAGGGAATAAGGGCGACACGGAAATGTT
GAATACTCATACTCTTCCTTTTTCAATATTATTGAAGCATTTATCAGGGTTATTGTCTCATGAGCGGATA
CATATTTGAATGTATTTAGAAAAATAAACAAATAGGGGTTCCGCGCACATTTCCCCGAAAAGTGCCACCT
GACGTCTAAGAAACCATTATTATCATGACATTAACCTATAAAAATAGGCGTATCACGAGGCCCTTTCGT
Features (pLannotate 1.2.2; 11 found; start..end, strand, type, name):
     56..2568    +  promoter       Ac5 promoter: Drosophila melanogaster actin 5C promoter
   2588..2653    +  CDS            N (fragment): REGN_LAMBD - Experimental evidence at protein level: Swiss-Prot protein existence level 1. Plays a role as a transcriptional antitermination factor that allows the virus to initiate its lytic phase. Activates expression of the delayed viral early genes by modifying host RNA polymerase (RNAP) into a form that is resistant to termination signals. This antitermination function requires the host NusA protein which serves to stabilize the interaction between antitermination protein N and host RNA polymerase. From Escherichia phage lambda (Bacteriophage lambda).
   2678..2704    +  CDS            3xHA (fragment): three tandem HA epitope tags
   2717..4105    +  CDS            eEF1alpha1: EF1A1_DROME - Also known as Ef1alpha48D Experimental evidence at protein level: Swiss-Prot protein existence level 1. This protein promotes the GTP-dependent binding of aminoacyl- tRNA to the A-site of ribosomes during protein biosynthesis. From Drosophila melanogaster (Fruit fly).
   4144..4185    +  CDS            V5 tag: epitope tag from simian virus 5
   4285..4419    -  polyA_signal   SV40 poly(A) signal: SV40 polyadenylation signal
   4442..4526    -  CDS            large T antigen (fragment): large T antigen from SV40 (simian virus 40)
   4527..4997    +  CDS            TcR (fragment): tetracycline efflux protein; tet; confers resistance to tetracycline
   5041..5629    -  rep_origin     ori: high-copy-number ColE1/pMB1/pBR322/pUC origin of replication
   5800..6660    -  CDS            AmpR: β-lactamase; bla; confers resistance to ampicillin, carbenicillin, and related antibiotics
   6661..6765    -  promoter       AmpR promoter: bla
