[The description below was written by a language model from this plasmid's Addgene catalogue record and pLannotate feature annotations shown in this document.]
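Description:
pAc5.1B-lambdaN-HA-DmeEF1A_R is an insect-cell expression plasmid of about 6.9 kb. Its name indicates a pAc5.1B-type vector, although the catalogue lists the backbone as unknown. It is propagated in E. coli through a ColE1/pUC-type origin and selected with ampicillin via a β-lactamase gene under its own promoter. The record describes it as low copy even though the annotated origin is of the high-copy class. A tetracycline-resistance fragment and a piece of SV40 large T antigen also appear in the backbone, and these seem to be non-functional remnants.

The expression cassette is driven by the Drosophila melanogaster actin 5C promoter, which gives strong constitutive expression in fly cell lines, and it ends at an SV40 polyadenylation signal. The open reading frame starts with a short fragment of bacteriophage lambda N protein, the peptide that binds boxB RNA hairpins. An HA epitope follows, annotated as a partial match to a 3xHA tag and so probably a single copy, and then the Drosophila coding sequence. A vector-derived V5 tag lies downstream, but the record does not show whether it is translated in frame.

The record is inconsistent about the insert. The catalogue fields give the gene and purpose as the translation initiation factor eIF1A (CG8053). The plasmid name and the feature table instead point to the elongation factor eEF1alpha1 (Ef1alpha48D), with a full-length annotated match of roughly 1.4 kb in the depositor sequence. That sequence may be theoretical, so the insert identity should be verified. LambdaN-HA fusions of this design are typically used in tethering assays, in which the protein is recruited to a boxB-containing reporter mRNA to test its effect on translation or mRNA stability. The record does not state this use.
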