Addgene plasmid #147349: pAc5.1B-lambdaN-HA-DmeEF1A_R
Purpose: Insect Expression of DmeIF1A
Depositing lab: Elisa Izaurralde. Depositing organization: Max Planck Institute for Developmental Biology.
Backbone
  Vector backbone: Unknown
  Vector type: Insect Expression
Growth in bacteria
  Bacterial resistance: Ampicillin, 100 μg/mL
  Growth temperature: 37°C
  Growth strain: DH5alpha
  Copy number: Low Copy
Gene/Insert
  Gene/Insert name: DmeIF1A
  Species: D. melanogaster (fly)
  Entrez Gene: eIF-1A (a.k.a. Dmel_CG8053, CG8053, D-eIF1A, D-eIF4c, Dmel\CG8053, EP(3)0935, EP935, Group I, anon-EST:Liang-2.3, anon-EST:Posey4, clone 2.3, eIF-4c, eIF1A, group I)
  Cloning method: Unknown
Terms and licenses: Academic/Nonprofit Terms; Industry Terms: Not Available to Industry
Depositor comments: ORF extracted from NCBI: NM_058027.4 Plasmids from this collection were made available to the research community and donated after the lab closed. Please note that the sequence provided by the depositing laboratory may be theoretical/predicted or based on Sanger sequencing results. There may be discrepancies between sequencing results obtained by Addgene and the depositor sequence. If an Addgene verified sequence is not available, please contact before placing your order to request that our lab fully sequence the plasmid.
How to cite: pAc5.1B-lambdaN-HA-DmeEF1A_R was a gift from Elisa Izaurralde (Addgene plasmid # 147349 ; http://n2t.net/addgene:147349 ; RRID:Addgene_147349)
